>Addgene plasmid #239670 | pAAV hSyn:FLEX-Soma-jGCaMP8m | addgene full sequence | sequence record 479160 | Addgene NGS Result
CCTGCAGGCAGCTGCGCGCTCGCTCGCTCACTGAGGCCGCCCGGGCGTCGGGCGACCTTTGGTCGCCCGG
CCTCAGTGAGCGAGCGAGCGCGCAGAGAGGGAGTGGCCAACTCCATCACTAGGGGTTCCTGCGGCCGCAC
GCGTGTGTCTAGACTGCAGAGGGCCCTGCGTATGAGTGCAAGTGGGTTTTAGGACCAGGATGAGGCGGGG
TGGGGGTGCCTACCTGACGACCGACCCCGACCCACTGGACAAGCACCCAACCCCCATTCCCCAAATTGCG
CATCCCCTATCAGAGAGGGGGAGGGGAAACAGGATGCGGCGAGGCGCGTGCGCACTGCCAGCTTCAGCAC
CGCGGACAGTGCCTTCGCCCCCGCCTGGCGGCGCGCGCCACCGCCGCCTCAGCACTGAAGGCGCGCTGAC
GTCACTCGCCGGTCCCCCGCAAACTCCCCTTCCCGGCCACCTTGGTCGCGTCCGCGCCGCCGCCGGCCCA
GCCGGACCGCACCACGCGAGGCGCGAGATAGGGGGGCACGGGCGCGACCATCTGCGCTGCGGCGCCGGCG
ACTCAGCGCTGCCTCAGTCTGCGGTGGGCAGCGGAGGAGTCGTGTCGTGCCTGAGAGCGCAGTCGAGAAG
GTACCGGATCCTCTAGAGTCGACTCCGGAATAACTTCGTATAGGATACTTTATACGAAGTTATGCAGAAT
GGTAGCTGGATTGTAGCTGCTATTAGCAATATGAAACCTCTTAATAACTTCGTATAGCATACATTATACG
AAGTTATGGCGCGCCTTACAGAGGTCCGTAGCGTGTCTCGTACTGGCTCACGATGTTGCGCAGCCGCTGC
ACTCTCTGCCTCAGCTCAGCCACCCTTGTCCTCAGGGCGGTGTTCCGTCTCCTCAGAAAAGCGGCCCGGA
TCTCCAGGGATCCCAGTGGTCCGTATCTGGTCTCGTACTGAGACACGATGTTCTCCAGCCGCTGCACCTC
CTGCTCCAGCTCAGCCACCTCTGTCTCCAGGGCGGTGTTCTCCTGCTCCAGGAAAGCGGCCTCGATTTCC
AGTGTCCCACCGCTACCGCCGCTTCCCCCTGTCCCACCGCTACCACCGCTACCCCCAGTCCCTCCAGACC
CACCGCTGCCCCCGAGCTCCTTCGCTGTCATCATTTGTACAAACTCTTCGTAGTTTACCTGACCATCCCC
ATCGATGTCTGCTTCCCTGATCATTTCATCAACCTCTTCATCTGTTAACTTCTCTCCAAGGTTTGTCATC
ACGTGGCGAAGCTCTGCTGCACTGATGTAGCCATTGCCATCCTTATCAAACACACCGAACGCTTCTCTAA
TTTCTTCTTCCGTGTCCCTGTATTTCATTTTTCTTGCCATCATTGTCAGGAACTCAGGGAAGTCGATTGT
GCCGTCACCGTCGGCATCTACTTCATTGATCATGTCCTGCAGCTCTGCTTCTGTGGGGTTCTGCCCCAGA
GACCGCATCACCGTCCCCAGCTCCTTGGTTGTTATTGTCCCATCCCCGTCCTTGTCAAATAGGGAGAAAG
CCTCTTTGTATTCTGCGATCTGCTCTTCAGTCAGTTGGTCCGGCAGGTTGTACTCCAGCTTGTGCCCCAG
GATGTTGCCGTCCTCCTTGAAGTCGATGCCCTTCAGCTCGATGCGGTTCACCAGGGTGTCGCCCTCGAAC
TTCACCTCGGCGCGGGTCTTGTAGTTGCCGTCGTCCTTGAAGAAGATGGTGCGCTCCTGGATGTAGCCTT
CGGGCATGGCGGACTTGAAGAAGTCGTGCTGCTTCATGTGGTCGGGGTAGCGGCTGAAGCACTGCACGCC
GTAGGTCAGGGTGGTCACGAGGGTGGGCCAGGGCACGGGCAGCTTGCCGGTGGTGCAGATGAACTTCAGG
GTCAGCTTGCCGTAGGTGGCATCGCCCTCACCCTCGCCGGACACGCTGAACTTGTGGCCGTTTACGTCGC
CGTCCAGCTCGACCAGGATGGGCACCACCCCGGTGAACAGCTCCTCGCCCTTGCTCACCATGCTCCCTCC
GGTACCGCCCTTGTACAGCTCGTCCATGCCGAGAGTGATCCCGGCGGCGGTCACGAACTCCAGCAGGACC
ATGTGATCGCGCTTCTCGTTGGGGTCTTTCGAAAGTTTGGACTCCACGCTCAGGTAGTGGTTGTCGGGCA
GCAGCACGGGGCCGTCGCCGATGGGGGTGTTCTGCTGGTAGTGGTAGGCGAGCTGCACGCCGCCGTCCTC
GATGTTGTGGCGGATGTGGAAGTTCGCCTTGATGCCGTTCTTCTGCTTGTCGGCCTTGATATAGACGTTG
ATCTTCAGGCCCATCAGGCGGCCGATGATCTTCACGGCGGTGGCCACCTCCTTGAAGGTCTTCTTGCGAC
GCGTGTGATGATGGTGATGATGCATGGTGGCGGGCTAGCATAACTTCGTATAAAGTATCCTATACGAAGT
TATTTGCCTTAACCCAGAAATTATCACTGTTATTCTTTAGAATGGTGCAAAGAATAACTTCGTATAATGT
ATGCTATACGAAGTTATGAATTCGATATCAAGCTTATCGATAATCAACCTCTGGATTACAAAATTTGTGA
AAGATTGACTGGTATTCTTAACTATGTTGCTCCTTTTACGCTATGTGGATACGCTGCTTTAATGCCTTTG
TATCATGCTATTGCTTCCCGTATGGCTTTCATTTTCTCCTCCTTGTATAAATCCTGGTTGCTGTCTCTTT
ATGAGGAGTTGTGGCCCGTTGTCAGGCAACGTGGCGTGGTGTGCACTGTGTTTGCTGACGCAACCCCCAC
TGGTTGGGGCATTGCCACCACCTGTCAGCTCCTTTCCGGGACTTTCGCTTTCCCCCTCCCTATTGCCACG
GCGGAACTCATCGCCGCCTGCCTTGCCCGCTGCTGGACAGGGGCTCGGCTGTTGGGCACTGACAATTCCG
TGGTGTTGTCGGGGAAATCATCGTCCTTTCCTTGGCTGCTCGCCTATGTTGCCACCTGGATTCTGCGCGG
GACGTCCTTCTGCTACGTCCCTTCGGCCCTCAATCCAGCGGACCTTCCTTCCCGCGGCCTGCTGCCGGCT
CTGCGGCCTCTTCCGCGTCTTCGCCTTCGCCCTCAGACGAGTCGGATCTCCCTTTGGGCCGCCTCCCCGC
ATCGATACCGAGCGCTGCTCGAGAGATCTACGGGTGGCATCCCTGTGACCCCTCCCCAGTGCCTCTCCTG
GCCCTGGAAGTTGCCACTCCAGTGCCCACCAGCCTTGTCCTAATAAAATTAAGTTGCATCATTTTGTCTG
ACTAGGTGTCCTTCTATAATATTATGGGGTGGAGGGGGGTGGTATGGAGCAAGGGGCAAGTTGGGAAGAC
AACCTGTAGGGCCTGCGGGGTCTATTGGGAACCAAGCTGGAGTGCAGTGGCACAATCTTGGCTCACTGCA
ATCTCCGCCTCCTGGGTTCAAGCGATTCTCCTGCCTCAGCCTCCCGAGTTGTTGGGATTCCAGGCATGCA
TGACCAGGCTCAGCTAATTTTTGTTTTTTTGGTAGAGACGGGGTTTCACCATATTGGCCAGGCTGGTCTC
CAACTCCTAATCTCAGGTGATCTACCCACCTTGGCCTCCCAAATTGCTGGGATTACAGGCGTGAACCACT
GCTCCCTTCCCTGTCCTTCTGATTTTGTAGGTAACCACGTGCGGACCGAGCGGCCGCAGGAACCCCTAGT
GATGGAGTTGGCCACTCCCTCTCTGCGCGCTCGCTCGCTCACTGAGGCCGGGCGACCAAAGGTCGCCCGA
CGCCCGGGCTTTGCCCGGGCGGCCTCAGTGAGCGAGCGAGCGCGCAGCTGCCTGCAGGGGCGCCTGATGC
GGTATTTTCTCCTTACGCATCTGTGCGGTATTTCACACCGCATA
[95 nt withheld, positions 3895-3989]
T
[46 nt withheld, positions 3991-4036]
C
[141 nt withheld, positions 4038-4178]
CCTTTGACGTTGGAGTCCACGTTCTTT
[37 nt withheld, positions 4206-4242]
ACTCTATCTCGGGCTATTCTTTTGATTTATAAGGGATTTTGCCGATTTCGGTCTATTGGTTAAAAAATGA
GCTGATTTAACAAAAATTTAACGCGAATTTTAACAAAATATTAACGTTTACAATTTTATGGTGCACTCTC
AGTACAATCTGCTCTGATGCCGCATAGTTAAGCCAGCCCCGACACCCGCCAACACCCGCTGACGCGCCCT
GACGGGCTTGTCTGCTCCCGGCATCCGCTTACAGACAAGCTGTGACCGTCTCCGGGAGCTGCATGTGTCA
GAGGTTTTCACCGTCATCACCGAAACGCGCGAGACGAAAGGGCCTCGTGATACGCCTATTTTTATAGGTT
AATGTCATGATAATAATGGTTTCTTAGACGTCAGGTGGCACTTTTCGGGGAAATGTGCGCGGAACCCCTA
TTTGTTTATTTTTCTAAATACATTCAAATATGTATCCGCTCATGAGACAATAACCCTGATAAATGCTTCA
ATAATATTGAAAAAGGAAGAGTATGAGTATTCAACATTTCCGTGTCGCCCTTATTCCCTTTTTTGCGGCA
TTTTGCCTTCCTGTTTTTGCTCACCCAGAAACGCTGGTGAAAGTAAAAGATGCTGAAGATCAGTTGGGTG
CACGAGTGGGTTACATCGAACTGGATCTCAACAGCGGTAAGATCCTTGAGAGTTTTCGCCCCGAAGAACG
TTTTCCAATGATGAGCACTTTTAAAGTTCTGCTATGTGGCGCGGTATTATCCCGTATTGACGCCGGGCAA
GAGCAACTCGGTCGCCGCATACACTATTCTCAGAATGACTTGGTTGAGTACTCACCAGTCACAGAAAAGC
ATCTTACGGATGGCATGACAGTAAGAGAATTATGCAGTGCTGCCATAACCATGAGTGATAACACTGCGGC
CAACTTACTTCTGACAACGATCGGAGGACCGAAGGAGCTAACCGCTTTTTTGCACAACATGGGGGATCAT
GTAACTCGCCTTGATCGTTGGGAACCGGAGCTGAATGAAGCCATACCAAACGACGAGCGTGACACCACGA
TGCCTGTAGCAATGGCAACAACGTTGCGCAAACTATTAACTGGCGAACTACTTACTCTAGCTTCCCGGCA
ACAATTAATAGACTGGATGGAGGCGGATAAAGTTGCAGGACCACTTCTGCGCTCGGCCCTTCCGGCTGGC
TGGTTTATTGCTGATAAATCTGGAGCCGGTGAGCGTGGGTCTCGCGGTATCATTGCAGCACTGGGGCCAG
ATGGTAAGCCCTCCCGTATCGTAGTTATCTACACGACGGGGAGTCAGGCAACTATGGATGAACGAAATAG
ACAGATCGCTGAGATAGGTGCCTCACTGATTAAGCATTGGTAACTGTCAGACCAAGTTTACTCATATATA
CTTTAGATTGATTTAAAACTTCATTTTTAATTTAAAAGGATCTAGGTGAAGATCCTTTTTGATAATCTCA
TGACCAAAATCCCTTAACGTGAGTTTTCGTTCCACTGAGCGTCAGACCCCGTAGAAAAGATCAAAGGATC
TTCTTGAGATCCTTTTTTTCTGCGCGTAATCTGCTGCTTGCAAACAAAAAAACCACCGCTACCAGCGGTG
GTTTGTTTGCCGGATCAAGAGCTACCAACTCTTTTTCCGAAGGTAACTGGCTTCAGCAGAGCGCAGATAC
CAAATACTGTTCTTCTAGTGTAGCCGTAGTTAGGCCACCACTTCAAGAACTCTGTAGCACCGCCTACATA
CCTCGCTCTGCTAATCCTGTTACCAGTGGCTGCTGCCAGTGGCGATAAGTCGTGTCTTACCGGGTTGGAC
TCAAGACGATAGTTACCGGATAAGGCGCAGCGGTCGGGCTGAACGGGGGGTTCGTGCACACAGCCCAGCT
TGGAGCGAACGACCTACACCGAACTGAGATACCTACAGCGTGAGCTATGAGAAAGCGCCACGCTTCCCGA
AGGGAGAAAGGCGGACAGGTATCCGGTAAGCGGCAGGGTCGGAACAGGAGAGCGCACGAGGGAGCTTCCA
GGGGGAAACGCCTGGTATCTTTATAGTCCTGTCGGGTTTCGCCACCTCTGACTTGAGCGTCGATTTTTGT
GATGCTCGTCAGGGGGGCGGAGCCTATGGAAAAACGCCAGCAACGCGGCCTTTTTACGGTTCCTGGCCTT
TTGCTGGCCTTTTGCTCACATGT
Features (pLannotate 1.2.2; 22 found; start..end, strand, type, name):
     12..39      +  repeat_region  AAV2 ITR (fragment): inverted terminal repeat of adeno-associated virus serotype 2 inverted
     68..95      +  repeat_region  AAV2 ITR (fragment): inverted terminal repeat of adeno-associated virus serotype 2 inverted
    175..622     +  promoter       hSyn promoter: human synapsin I promoter; confers neuron-specific expression (Kügler et al., 2003)
    636..653     +  misc_feature   MCS (fragment): pUC18/19 multiple cloning site
    660..693     +  protein_bind   lox2272: Cre-mediated recombination occurs in the 8-bp core sequence (GGATACTT). lox2272 sites are compatible with each other, but incompatible with loxP or loxN sites (Lee and Saito, 1988). Cre recombinase
    694..743     -  intron         β-globin intron (fragment): internally truncated intron from human β-globin
    744..777     +  protein_bind   loxP: Cre-mediated recombination occurs in the 8-bp core sequence (GCATACAT). Cre recombinase
   1140..2309    -  CDS            GCaMP6s (fragment): improved fluorescent protein-based calcium sensor (Chen et al., 2013)
   2420..2453    -  protein_bind   lox2272: Cre-mediated recombination occurs in the 8-bp core sequence (GGATACTT). lox2272 sites are compatible with each other, but incompatible with loxP or loxN sites (Lee and Saito, 1988). Cre recombinase
   2454..2503    -  intron         β-globin intron (fragment): internally truncated intron from human β-globin
   2504..2537    -  protein_bind   loxP: Cre-mediated recombination occurs in the 8-bp core sequence (GCATACAT). Cre recombinase
   2538..2562    +  misc_feature   MCS (fragment): pBluescript multiple cloning site
   2562..3150    +  misc_feature   WPRE: woodchuck hepatitis virus posttranscriptional regulatory element
   3182..3658    +  polyA_signal   hGH poly(A) signal: human growth hormone polyadenylation signal
   3698..3838    +  repeat_region  AAV2 ITR: inverted terminal repeat of adeno-associated virus serotype 2 inverted
   3843..3894    -  misc_feature   bom (fragment): basis of mobility region from pBR322
   3913..4368    +  rep_origin     f1 ori (sequence partly withheld): f1 bacteriophage origin of replication; arrow indicates direction of (+) strand synthesis
   4369..4418    -  misc_feature   bom (fragment): basis of mobility region from pBR322
   4520..4555    -  CDS            rop (fragment): Rop protein, which maintains plasmids at low copy number; rop
   4650..4754    +  promoter       AmpR promoter: bla
   4755..5615    +  CDS            AmpR: β-lactamase; bla; confers resistance to ampicillin, carbenicillin, and related antibiotics
   5786..6374    +  rep_origin     ori: high-copy-number ColE1/pMB1/pBR322/pUC origin of replication
