[The description below was written by a language model from this plasmid's Addgene catalogue record and pLannotate feature annotations shown in this document.]
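Description:
pAAV hSyn:FLEX-Soma-jGCaMP8m is a 6,435-nt adeno-associated virus transfer plasmid for Cre-dependent, neuron-specific expression of a soma-targeted genetically encoded calcium indicator. It is propagated in bacteria through a high-copy ColE1/pUC-type origin and selected with ampicillin (AmpR, β-lactamase). An f1 phage origin is also present in the backbone. The expression cassette is flanked by AAV2 inverted terminal repeats, which allow it to be packaged into recombinant AAV particles. The automated annotation finds a complete ITR on the right side but only short fragments on the left, which may reflect the difficulty of sequencing and annotating these repeats or a partial deletion. The recorded use of a recombination-deficient bacterial strain is consistent with the known instability of ITRs.

The human synapsin I (hSyn) promoter drives the payload. The Soma-jGCaMP8m coding sequence sits in reverse orientation between two pairs of incompatible recombination sites, lox2272 and loxP, arranged head-to-head as a FLEX (DIO) switch. In cells that express Cre, recombination inverts the cassette into the sense orientation and then excises one site from each pair, locking it in place, so the sensor is made only in Cre-positive neurons. The annotation tool labels the sensor as a GCaMP6s fragment, which reflects sequence similarity within the GCaMP family; the catalogue identifies it as synthetic jGCaMP8m with an N-terminal 6xHis tag and a C-terminal EE-RR fusion, the element associated with the "Soma" designation. A WPRE downstream enhances transcript stability and expression, and the human growth hormone polyadenylation signal terminates the transcript. The associated publication describes viral vectors for in vivo calcium imaging in mice delivered by intracerebral or retro-orbital injection.
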