Addgene plasmid #239670: pAAV hSyn:FLEX-Soma-jGCaMP8m
Purpose: Cre-dependent expression of Soma-jGCaMP8m under hSyn promoter.
Depositing lab: Marianne Fyhn. Depositing organization: University of Oslo. Publication: An updated suite of viral vectors for in vivo calcium imaging using intracerebral and retro-orbital injections in male mice. Grodem S, Nymoen I, Vatne GH, Rogge FS, Bjornsdottir V, Lensjo KK, Fyhn M. Nat Commun. 2023 Feb 4;14(1):608. doi: 10.1038/s41467-023-36324-3. PubMed 36739289.
Backbone
  Vector backbone: pAAV
  Vector type: Mammalian Expression, AAV
Growth in bacteria
  Bacterial resistance: Ampicillin, 100 μg/mL
  Growth temperature: 30°C
  Growth strain: NEB Stable
  Copy number: High Copy
Gene/Insert
  Gene/Insert name: Soma-jGCaMP8m
  Species: Synthetic
  Promoter: hSyn
  Tag / fusion protein: 6xHis (N terminal on insert); EE-RR (C terminal on insert)
  Cloning method: Gibson Cloning
Terms and licenses: Academic/Nonprofit Terms; Industry Terms: Not Available to Industry
How to cite: pAAV hSyn:FLEX-Soma-jGCaMP8m was a gift from Marianne Fyhn (Addgene plasmid # 239670 ; http://n2t.net/addgene:239670 ; RRID:Addgene_239670)
